>Addgene plasmid #124792 | pcDNA3.1-Char-BFP2-TSERex | addgene full sequence | sequence record 243947 | Addgene NGS Result
ATTGATTATTGACTAGTTATTAATAGTAATCAATTACGGGGTCATTAGTTCATAGCCCATATATGGAGTT
CCGCGTTACATAACTTACGGTAAATGGCCCGCCTGGCTGACCGCCCAACGACCCCCGCCCATTGACGTCA
ATAATGACGTATGTTCCCATAGTAACGCCAATAGGGACTTTCCATTGACGTCAATGGGTGGAGTATTTAC
GGTAAACTGCCCACTTGGCAGTACATCAAGTGTATCATATGCCAAGTACGCCCCCTATTGACGTCAATGA
CGGTAAATGGCCCGCCTGGCATTATGCCCAGTACATGACCTTATGGGACTTTCCTACTTGGCAGTACATC
TACGTATTAGTCATCGCTATTACCATGGTCGAGGTGAGCCCCACGTTCTGCTTCACTCTCCCCATCTCCC
CCCCCTCCCCACCCCCAATTTTGTATTTATTTATTTTTTAATTATTTTGTGCAGCGATGGGGGCGGGGGG
GGGGGGCGCGCGCCAGGCGGGGGGGGGGGGGGGGGGGGGGGGGGGGGGGGGGGGGGGGGGGGGGGGGCGG
CGGCCAATCAGAGCGGCGCGCTCCGAAAGTTTCCTTTTATGGCGGGGCGGCGGCGGCGGCGGCCCTATAA
AAAGCGAAGCGCGCGGCGGGCGGGAGTCGCTGCGCGCTGCCTTCGCCCCGTGCCCCGCTCCGCCGCCGCC
TCGCGCCGCCCGCCCCGGCTCTGACTGACCGCGTTACTCCCACAGGTGAGCGGGCGGGACGGCCCTTCTC
CTCCGGGCTGTAATTAGCGCTTGGTTTAATGACGGCTTGTTTCTTTTCTGTGGCTGCGTGAAAGCCTTGA
GGGGCTCCGGGAGGGCCCTTTGTGCGGGGGGAGCGGCTCGGGGGGTGCGTGCGTGTGTGTGTGCGTGGGG
AGCGCCGCGTGCGGCTCCGCGCTGCCCGGCGGCTGTGAGCGCTGCGGGCGCGGCGCGGGGCTTTGTGCGC
TCCGCAGTGTGCGCGAGGGGAGCGCGGCCGGGGGCGGTGCCCCGCGGTGCGGGGGGGGCTGCGAGGGGAA
CAAAGGCTGCGTGCGGGGTGTGTGCGTGGGGGGGTGAGCAGGGGGTGTGGGCGCGTCGGTCGGGCTGCAA
CCCCCCCTGCACCCCCCTCCCCGAGTTGCTGAGCACGGCCCGGCTTCGGGTGCGGGGCTCCGTACGGGGC
GTGGCGCGGGGCTCGCCGTGCCGGGCGGGGGGTGGCGGCAGGTGGGGGTGCCGGGCGGGGCGGGGCCGCC
TCGGGCCGGGGGGGGCTCGGGGGGGGGGCGCGGCGGCCCCCGGAGCGCCGGCGGCTGTCGAGGCGCGGCG
AGCCGCAGCCATTGCCTTTTATGGTAATCGTGCGAGAGGGCGCAGGGACTTCCTTTGTCCCAAATCTGTG
CGGAGCCGAAATCTGGGAGGCGCCGCCGCACCCCCTCTAGCGGGCGCGGGGCGAAGCGGTGCGGCGCCGG
CAGGAAGGAAATGGGCGGGGAGGGCCTTCGTGCGTCGCCGCGCCGCCGTCCCCTTCTCCCTCTCCAGCCT
CGGGGCTGTCCGCGGGGGGACGGCTGCCTTCGGGGGGGACGGGGCAGGGCGGGGTTCGGCTTCTGGCGTG
TGACCGGCGGCTCTAGAGCCTCTGCTAACCATGTTCATGCCTTCTTCTTTTTCCTACAGCTCCTGGGCAA
CGTGCTGGTTATTGTGCTGTCTCATCATTTTGGCAAAGAATTCCTCGAGGAATTCACTCCTCAGGTGCAG
GCTGCCTATCAGAAGGTGGTGGCTGGTGTGGCCAATGCCCTGGCTCACAAATACCACTGAGATCTGCATG
AGCTAGCCGCACCATGGATAGCATTTTCGAGGCTGGGGGCCACGGGGGGAACCCTGCGCCTATAAAACCA
ATTCCTACAATTGTGCCTACACCTACAGAATACGAGACTCTGCATGGTACTGGCCATAAGACACTGTGGG
TAGTATTCGTGATCATGCTGATCAGCTCAGCAGTCTTTGCCTTCCGCAGCTGGAATATCCCTGTATCAAG
GCGACTGTACCACGTCATTACGACTCTGATTACTATCACGGCCGCAATTTCGTATTTTGCTATGGCCTCC
GGCGACGCTACCTCTTTTAGTTGTCACAGCGTGGAGGACCATCATGGCAAACACATACCGAGTACTCACC
ACGACGTATGTAGACAGGTCTTCTGGGCACGTTATGTGGACTGGAGCCTGACCACTCCTCTACTGCTGTT
AGACCTGAGCTTACTGGCAGGTATATCAGGGGCCCACACCATTATGGCCATTGTCGCCGACGTGATCATG
GTGTTGGCTGGATTGTTTGCGGCTTATGGAAAGGAGCACACTGCACAGAAATGGGGCTGGTACGCTATTG
GATGTGTCGCCTACTTATTTGTGATCTGGCACCTCGGTGTTAATGGCAGGCGGGCAGTCGCGGCGCGAGG
TGATAAAACTACCAAGCTGTTTAGCTCCCTTGCCCTGTTTACACTGGTACTGTGGACGATTTATCCCATT
ATTTGGGGGATAGCAGATGGGGCAAGAAAAGTTAGCGTAGATACCGAGATCATCAGCTATGCCGTGCTCG
ACGTCCTGGCCAAACCCGTATTCGGGACATGGCTGCTGATCGCTCACCGCAATATTCCGGAAACCAATGT
GGAGTTGGGAGGATACTGGGCTCACGGCCTAACTAACGGCGAAGGAAGAATCCGGATTGGCGAAGAAGAC
GACGCCGCTCGACCGGTAGTAGCAGTGAGCAAGGGCGAGGAGCTGTTCACCGGGGTGGTGCCCATCCTGG
TCGAGCTGGACGGCGACGTAAACGGCCACAAGTTCAGCGTGAGGGGCGAGGGCGAGGGCGATGCCACCAA
CGGCAAGCTGACCCTGAAGTTCATCTGCACCACCGGCAAGCTGCCCGTGCCCTGGCCCACCCTCGTGACC
ACCCTGAGCCACGGCGTGCAGTGCTTCGCCCGCTACCCCGACCACATGAAGCAGCACGACTTCTTCAAGT
CCGCCATGCCCGAAGGCTACGTCCAGGAGCGCACCATCTTCTTCAAGGACGACGGCACCTACAAGACCCG
CGCCGAGGTGAAGTTCGAGGGCGACACCCTGGTGAACCGCATCGAGCTGAAGGGCGTCGACTTCAAGGAG
GACGGCAACATCCTGGGGCACAAGCTGGAGTACAACTTCAACAGCCACAACATCTATATCATGGCCGTCA
AGCAGAAGAACGGCATCAAGGTGAACTTCAAGATCCGCCACAACGTGGAGGACGGCAGCGTGCAGCTCGC
CGACCACTACCAGCAGAACACCCCCATCGGCGACGGCCCCGTGCTGCTGCCCGACAGCCACTACCTGAGC
ACCCAGTCCGTGCTGAGCAAAGACCCCAACGAGAAGCGCGATCACATGGTCCTGCTGGAGTTCCGCACCG
CCGCCGGGATCACTCTCGGCATGGACGAGCTGTACAAGAAGCTTAAAAGTAGAATCACAAGCGAAGGCGA
GTACATCCCCCTGGATCAAATAGACATAAATGTAGGTGGATTTTGTTATGAGAATGAATGAGGTACCGAG
CTCGGATCCACTAGTCCAGTGTGGTGGAATTCTGCAGATATCCAGCACAGTGGCGGCCGCTCGAGTCTAG
AGGGCCCGTTTAAACCCGCTGATCAGCCTCGACTGTGCCTTCTAGTTGCCAGCCATCTGTTGTTTGCCCC
TCCCCCGTGCCTTCCTTGACCCTGGAAGGTGCCACTCCCACTGTCCTTTCCTAATAAAATGAGGAAATTG
CATCGCATTGTCTGAGTAGGTGTCATTCTATTCTGGGGGGTGGGGTGGGGCAGGACAGCAAGGGGGAGGA
TTGGGAAGACAATAGCAGGCATGCTGGGGATGCGGTGGGCTCTATGGCTTCTGAGGCGGAAAGAACCAGC
TGGGGCTCTAGGGGGTATCCCC
[124 nt withheld, positions 3943-4066]
C
[91 nt withheld, positions 4068-4158]
A
[49 nt withheld, positions 4160-4208]
CCTTTGACGTTGGAGTCCACGTTCTTT
[37 nt withheld, positions 4236-4272]
ACCCTATCTCGGTCTATTCTTTTGATTTATAAGGGATTTTGCCGATTTCGGCCTATTGGTTAAAAAATGA
GCTGATTTAACAAAAATTTAACGCGAATTAATTCTGTGGAATGTGTGTCAGTTAGGGTGTGGAAAGTCCC
CAGGCTCCCCAGCAGGCAGAAGTATGCAAAGCATGCATCTCAATTAGTCAGCAACCAGGTGTGGAAAGTC
CCCAGGCTCCCCAGCAGGCAGAAGTATGCAAAGCATGCATCTCAATTAGTCAGCAACCATAGTCCCGCCC
CTAACTCCGCCCATCCCGCCCCTAACTCCGCCCAGTTCCGCCCATTCTCCGCCCCATGGCTGACTAATTT
TTTTTATTTATGCAGAGGCCGAGGCCGCCTCTGCCTCTGAGCTATTCCAGAAGTAGTGAGGAGGCTTTTT
TGGAGGCCTAGGCTTTTGCAAAAAGCTCCCGCATGACCGAGTACAAGCCCACGGTGCGCCTCGCCACCCG
CGACGACGTCCCCAGGGCCGTACGCACCCTCGCCGCCGCGTTCGCCGACTACCCCGCCACGCGCCACACC
GTCGATCCGGACCGCCACATCGAGCGGGTCACCGAGCTGCAAGAACTCTTCCTCACGCGCGTCGGGCTCG
ACATCGGCAAGGTGTGGGTCGCGGACGACGGCGCCGCGGTGGCGGTCTGGACCACGCCGGAGAGCGTCGA
AGCGGGGGCGGTGTTCGCCGAGATCGGCCCGCGCATGGCCGAGTTGAGCGGTTCCCGGCTGGCCGCGCAG
CAACAGATGGAAGGCCTCCTGGCGCCGCACCGGCCCAAGGAGCCCGCGTGGTTCCTGGCCACCGTCGGCG
TCTCGCCCGACCACCAGGGCAAGGGTCTGGGCAGCGCCGTCGTGCTCCCCGGAGTGGAGGCGGCCGAGCG
CGCCGGGGTGCCCGCCTTCCTGGAGACCTCCGCGCCCCGCAACCTCCCCTTCTACGAGCGGCTCGGCTTC
ACCGTCACCGCCGACGTCGAGGTGCCCGAAGGACCGCGCACCTGGTGCATGACCCGCAAGCCCGGTGCCT
GATTCGAAATGACCGACCAAGCGACGCCCAACCTGCCATCACGAGATTTCGATTCCACCGCCGCCTTCTA
TGAAAGGTTGGGCTTCGGAATCGTTTTCCGGGACGCCGGCTGGATGATCCTCCAGCGCGGGGATCTCATG
CTGGAGTTCTTCGCCCACCCCAACTTGTTTATTGCAGCTTATAATGGTTACAAATAAAGCAATAGCATCA
CAAATTTCACAAATAAAGCATTTTTTTCACTGCATTCTAGTTGTGGTTTGTCCAAACTCATCAATGTATC
TTATCATGTCTGTATACCGTCGACCTCTAGCTAGAGCTTGGCGTAATCATGGTCATAGCTGTTTCCTGTG
TGAAATTGTTATCCGCTCACAATTCCACACAACATACGAGCCGGAAGCATAAAGTGTAAAGCCTGGGGTG
CCTAATGAGTGAGCTAACTCACATTAATTGCGTTGCGCTCACTGCCCGCTTTCCAGTCGGGAAACCTGTC
GTGCCAGCTGCATTAATGAATCGGCCAACGCGCGGGGAGAGGCGGTTTGCGTATTGGGCGCTCTTCCGCT
TCCTCGCTCACTGACTCGCTGCGCTCGGTCGTTCGGCTGCGGCGAGCGGTATCAGCTCACTCAAAGGCGG
TAATACGGTTATCCACAGAATCAGGGGATAACGCAGGAAAGAACATGTGAGCAAAAGGCCAGCAAAAGGC
CAGGAACCGTAAAAAGGCCGCGTTGCTGGCGTTTTTCCATAGGCTCCGCCCCCCTGACGAGCATCACAAA
AATCGACGCTCAAGTCAGAGGTGGCGAAACCCGACAGGACTATAAAGATACCAGGCGTTTCCCCCTGGAA
GCTCCCTCGTGCGCTCTCCTGTTCCGACCCTGCCGCTTACCGGATACCTGTCCGCCTTTCTCCCTTCGGG
AAGCGTGGCGCTTTCTCATAGCTCACGCTGTAGGTATCTCAGTTCGGTGTAGGTCGTTCGCTCCAAGCTG
GGCTGTGTGCACGAACCCCCCGTTCAGCCCGACCGCTGCGCCTTATCCGGTAACTATCGTCTTGAGTCCA
ACCCGGTAAGACACGACTTATCGCCACTGGCAGCAGCCACTGGTAACAGGATTAGCAGAGCGAGGTATGT
AGGCGGTGCTACAGAGTTCTTGAAGTGGTGGCCTAACTACGGCTACACTAGAAGAACAGTATTTGGTATC
TGCGCTCTGCTGAAGCCAGTTACCTTCGGAAAAAGAGTTGGTAGCTCTTGATCCGGCAAACAAACCACCG
CTGGTAGCGGTGGTTTTTTTGTTTGCAAGCAGCAGATTACGCGCAGAAAAAAAGGATCTCAAGAAGATCC
TTTGATCTTTTCTACGGGGTCTGACGCTCAGTGGAACGAAAACTCACGTTAAGGGATTTTGGTCATGAGA
TTATCAAAAAGGATCTTCACCTAGATCCTTTTAAATTAAAAATGAAGTTTTAAATCAATCTAAAGTATAT
ATGAGTAAACTTGGTCTGACAGTTACCAATGCTTAATCAGTGAGGCACCTATCTCAGCGATCTGTCTATT
TCGTTCATCCATAGTTGCCTGACTCCCCGTCGTGTAGATAACTACGATACGGGAGGGCTTACCATCTGGC
CCCAGTGCTGCAATGATACCGCGAGACCCACGCTCACCGGCTCCAGATTTATCAGCAATAAACCAGCCAG
CCGGAAGGGCCGAGCGCAGAAGTGGTCCTGCAACTTTATCCGCCTCCATCCAGTCTATTAATTGTTGCCG
GGAAGCTAGAGTAAGTAGTTCGCCAGTTAATAGTTTGCGCAACGTTGTTGCCATTGCTACAGGCATCGTG
GTGTCACGCTCGTCGTTTGGTATGGCTTCATTCAGCTCCGGTTCCCAACGATCAAGGCGAGTTACATGAT
CCCCCATGTTGTGCAAAAAAGCGGTTAGCTCCTTCGGTCCTCCGATCGTTGTCAGAAGTAAGTTGGCCGC
AGTGTTATCACTCATGGTTATGGCAGCACTGCATAATTCTCTTACTGTCATGCCATCCGTAAGATGCTTT
TCTGTGACTGGTGAGTACTCAACCAAGTCATTCTGAGAATAGTGTATGCGGCGACCGAGTTGCTCTTGCC
CGGCGTCAATACGGGATAATACCGCGCCACATAGCAGAACTTTAAAAGTGCTCATCATTGGAAAACGTTC
TTCGGGGCGAAAACTCTCAAGGATCTTACCGCTGTTGAGATCCAGTTCGATGTAACCCACTCGTGCACCC
AACTGATCTTCAGCATCTTTTACTTTCACCAGCGTTTCTGGGTGAGCAAAAACAGGAAGGCAAAATGCCG
CAAAAAAGGGAATAAGGGCGACACGGAAATGTTGAATACTCATACTCTTCCTTTTTCAATATTATTGAAG
CATTTATCAGGGTTATTGTCTCATGAGCGGATACATATTTGAATGTATTTAGAAAAATAAACAAATAGGG
GTTCCGCGCACATTTCCCCGAAAAGTGCCACCTGACGTCGAC
Features (pLannotate 1.2.2; 21 found; start..end, strand, type, name):
    536..559     +  promoter       chicken β-actin promoter (fragment): No description available
    653..1669    +  intron         chimeric intron: chimera between introns from chicken β-actin and rabbit β-globin
   1673..1807    +  CDS            HBB: HBB_COLGU - Experimental evidence at transcript level: Swiss-Prot protein existence level 2. Involved in oxygen transport from the lung to the various peripheral tissues. From Colobus guereza (Mantled guereza) (Eastern black-and-white colobus monkey).
   1888..2730    +  CDS            nop-1 (fragment): NOP1_NEUCR - Experimental evidence at protein level: Swiss-Prot protein existence level 1. Could facilitate a sensory photoresponse. From Neurospora crassa (strain ATCC 24698 / 74-OR23-1A / CBS 708.71 / DSM 1257 / FGSC 987).
   2755..3468    +  CDS            EBFP2: EBFP2 is a basic (constitutively fluorescent) blue fluorescent protein published in 2007, derived from Aequorea victoria. It is reported to be a rapidly-maturing monomer with moderate acid sensitivity.
   3472..3537    +  CDS            KCNJ2 (fragment): KCNJ2_HUMAN - Also known as IRK1. Experimental evidence at protein level: Swiss-Prot protein existence level 1. Probably participates in establishing action potential waveform and excitability of neuronal and muscle tissues. Inward rectifier potassium channels are characterized by a greater tendency to allow potassium to flow into the cell rather than out of it. Their voltage dependence is regulated by the concentration of extracellular potassium; as external potassium is raised, the voltage range of the channel opening shifts to more positive voltages. The inward rectification is mainly due t
   3673..3897    +  polyA_signal   bGH poly(A) signal: bovine growth hormone polyadenylation signal
   3901..3922    +  promoter       SV40 promoter (fragment): SV40 enhancer and early promoter
   3943..4371    +  rep_origin     f1 ori (sequence partly withheld): f1 bacteriophage origin of replication; arrow indicates direction of (+) strand synthesis
   4385..4714    +  promoter       SV40 promoter: SV40 enhancer and early promoter
   4725..5324    +  CDS            PuroR: puromycin N-acetyltransferase; pac from Streptomyces alboniger; confers resistance to puromycin
   5331..5489    +  CDS            ble (fragment): BLE_KLEPN - Experimental evidence at protein level: Swiss-Prot protein existence level 1. Binding protein with a strong affinity to the bleomycin family of antibiotics. Binds to CL990; an antimitotic-antibiotic compound. From Klebsiella pneumoniae.
   5484..5605    +  polyA_signal   SV40 poly(A) signal: SV40 polyadenylation signal
   5678..5694    -  protein_bind   lac operator: The lac repressor binds to the lac operator to inhibit transcription in E. coli. This inhibition can be relieved by adding lactose or isopropyl-β-D-thiogalactopyranoside (IPTG). lac repressor encoded by lacI
   5702..5732    -  promoter       lac promoter: promoter for the E. coli lac operon
   5747..5768    -  protein_bind   CAP binding site: CAP binding activates transcription in the presence of cAMP. E. coli catabolite activator protein
   5781..5873    -  CDS            lacI (fragment): lac repressor; lacI; The lac repressor binds to the lac operator to inhibit transcription in E. coli. This inhibition can be relieved by adding lactose or isopropyl-β-D-thiogalactopyranoside (IPTG).
   6056..6644    -  rep_origin     ori: high-copy-number ColE1/pMB1/pBR322/pUC origin of replication
   6815..7675    -  CDS            AmpR: β-lactamase; bla; confers resistance to ampicillin, carbenicillin, and related antibiotics
   7676..7780    -  promoter       AmpR promoter: bla
   7812..377     +  enhancer       CMV enhancer (across the origin): human cytomegalovirus immediate early enhancer
