[The description below was written by a language model from this plasmid's Addgene catalogue record and pLannotate feature annotations shown in this document.]
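Description:
pcDNA3.1-Char-BFP2-TSERex is a mammalian expression plasmid built on the pcDNA3.1/puro-CAG backbone and described as expressing a proton pump rhodopsin under the CAG promoter. In bacteria it is maintained at high copy through a ColE1/pUC-type origin and selected with ampicillin via the β-lactamase gene. An f1 origin and remnants of a lac promoter/operator region are also present. For mammalian cells, an SV40 early promoter drives a puromycin N-acetyltransferase gene ending in an SV40 poly(A) signal, allowing puromycin selection of transfected cells. A short bleomycin-resistance fragment after it appears to be a leftover from the backbone's construction.

The expression cassette uses the composite CAG promoter, annotated as the CMV enhancer (spanning the sequence origin), a chicken β-actin promoter fragment and the chimeric β-actin/β-globin intron; the adjacent β-globin hit is probably part of this promoter region rather than a separate gene. The insert, Char-BFP2, begins with a rhodopsin coding region that the annotation software matches by homology to the Neurospora opsin nop-1. The catalogue lists the insert species as human, which does not fit this microbial-type opsin match, and the true source organism is not stated. It is followed by the blue fluorescent protein EBFP2, so expression and localisation can be visualised. Next is a short KCNJ2 (Kir2.1) fragment, consistent with the trafficking and ER-export signals implied by "TSERex", which are commonly used to improve membrane delivery of opsins. A bGH poly(A) signal terminates the transcript.

The associated publication concerns PARIS, an optogenetic method for mapping gap junctions, in which a light-driven proton pump would plausibly act as the actuator. The repository's sequencing found a single-nucleotide deletion in the Kozak sequence upstream of the insert, and the sequenced length (7,814 nt) is slightly greater than the listed size.
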