Addgene plasmid #124792: pcDNA3.1-Char-BFP2-TSERex
Purpose: Expresses the proton pump rhodopsin in mammalian cells under CAG promoter
Depositing lab: Yulong Li. Depositing organization: Peking University. Publication: PARIS, an optogenetic method for functionally mapping gap junctions. Wu L, Dong A, Dong L, Wang SQ, Li Y. Elife. 2019 Jan 14;8. pii: 43366. doi: 10.7554/eLife.43366. PubMed 30638447.
Backbone
  Vector backbone: pcDNA3.1/puro-CAG
  Backbone manufacturer: Michael Lin lab (Addgene plasmid 52519)
  Backbone size w/o insert (bp): 6105
  Total vector size (bp): 7779
  Vector type: Mammalian Expression
Growth in bacteria
  Bacterial resistance: Ampicillin, 100 μg/mL
  Growth temperature: 37°C
  Growth strain: DH5alpha
  Copy number: High Copy
Gene/Insert
  Gene/Insert name: Char-BFP2
  Species: H. sapiens (human)
  Insert size (bp): 1680
  Promoter: CAG
  Cloning method: Gibson Cloning
  Sequencing primers: 5′ pCAG-F
Terms and licenses: Academic/Nonprofit Terms; Industry Terms: Not Available to Industry
Depositor comments: Addgene NGS found a single nucleotide deletion in the Kozak sequence upstream of Char-BFP2 compared to a reference sequence provided by the depositing lab
How to cite: pcDNA3.1-Char-BFP2-TSERex was a gift from Yulong Li (Addgene plasmid # 124792 ; http://n2t.net/addgene:124792 ; RRID:Addgene_124792)
